Addgene plasmid #35003: Pax5
Depositing lab: Malin Parmar. Depositing organization: Lund University. Publication: Direct conversion of human fibroblasts to dopaminergic neurons. Pfisterer U, Kirkeby A, Torper O, Wood J, Nelander J, Dufour A, Bjorklund A, Lindvall O, Jakobsson J, Parmar M. Proc Natl Acad Sci U S A. 2011 Jun 21;108(25):10343-8. Epub 2011 Jun 6. 10.1073/pnas.1105135108 PubMed 21646515.
Backbone
  Vector backbone: pCCL-cppt-PGK-WPRE
  Backbone manufacturer: Malin Parmar
  Backbone size w/o insert (bp): 7041
  Vector type: Mammalian Expression, Lentiviral
Growth in bacteria
  Bacterial resistance: Ampicillin, 100 μg/mL
  Growth temperature: 37°C
  Growth strain: Stbl3
  Copy number: Unknown
Gene/Insert
  Gene/Insert name: Paired box protein Pax-5 (alt name: Pax5)
  Species: M. musculus (mouse)
  Insert size (bp): 1176
  GenBank ID: NT_109315.4
  Entrez Gene: Pax5 (a.k.a. BSAP, EBB-1, KLP, Pax-5)
  Cloning method: Restriction Enzyme; 5′ cloning site BamHI (not destroyed); 3′ cloning site SalI (not destroyed)
  Sequencing primers: 5′ GTCCCAGCTTCCAGTCACA; 3′ GCCACTGATGGAGTATGAGGA
Terms and licenses: Academic/Nonprofit Terms; Industry Terms: Not Available to Industry
How to cite: Pax5 was a gift from Malin Parmar (Addgene plasmid # 35003 ; http://n2t.net/addgene:35003 ; RRID:Addgene_35003)
