[The description below was written by a language model from this plasmid's Addgene catalogue record and pLannotate feature annotations shown in this document.]
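Description:
Pax5 is a third-generation-style, self-inactivating HIV-1 lentiviral transfer plasmid built on the pCCL-cppt-PGK-WPRE backbone for constitutive expression of the mouse transcription factor Pax5 in mammalian cells. It is maintained in E. coli through a high-copy ColE1/pUC-type origin and selected with ampicillin via the β-lactamase gene. The recorded host is the Stbl3 strain, commonly chosen to limit recombination between the LTR repeats. The backbone also retains an f1 origin, an SV40 origin, flanking T3 and T7 promoters, and lac/lacZα remnants inherited from its cloning-vector ancestry.

In the viral portion, a CMV enhancer/promoter replaces the U3 region of a truncated 5' LTR, so genomic RNA can be transcribed in packaging cells without Tat. This is followed by the Ψ packaging signal with a partial gag sequence, the Rev response element for nuclear export of the unspliced genome, and the cPPT/CTS, which improves nuclear import in target cells. The internal cassette uses the human PGK promoter to drive the mouse Pax5 coding sequence (about 1.2 kb, cloned between BamHI and SalI sites). No epitope tag or reporter is annotated. A WPRE downstream enhances transcript stability and expression. The ΔU3 3' LTR renders the integrated provirus transcriptionally inactive at its LTRs, leaving PGK as the only active promoter, and an SV40 polyadenylation signal lies beyond it.

The plasmid supplies no packaging functions, so producing virus requires helper plasmids supplied in trans. It was deposited in connection with work on the direct conversion of human fibroblasts to dopaminergic neurons, which suggests Pax5 was delivered as a candidate reprogramming factor, although the record does not describe its specific role.
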