Features (pLannotate 1.2.2; 27 found; start..end, strand, type, name):
     27..131     +  promoter       AmpR promoter: bla
    132..992     +  CDS            AmpR: β-lactamase; bla; confers resistance to ampicillin, carbenicillin, and related antibiotics
   1163..1751    +  rep_origin     ori: high-copy-number ColE1/pMB1/pBR322/pUC origin of replication
   1934..2026    +  CDS            lacI (fragment): lac repressor; lacI; The lac repressor binds to the lac operator to inhibit transcription in E. coli. This inhibition can be relieved by adding lactose or isopropyl-β-D-thiogalactopyranoside (IPTG).
   2039..2060    +  protein_bind   CAP binding site: CAP binding activates transcription in the presence of cAMP. E. coli catabolite activator protein
   2075..2105    +  promoter       lac promoter: promoter for the E. coli lac operon
   2113..2129    +  protein_bind   lac operator: The lac repressor binds to the lac operator to inhibit transcription in E. coli. This inhibition can be relieved by adding lactose or isopropyl-β-D-thiogalactopyranoside (IPTG). lac repressor encoded by lacI
   2174..2192    +  promoter       T3 promoter: promoter for bacteriophage T3 RNA polymerase
   2293..2672    +  enhancer       CMV enhancer: human cytomegalovirus immediate early enhancer
   2673..2876    +  promoter       CMV promoter: human cytomegalovirus (CMV) immediate early promoter
   2891..3071    +  LTR            5' LTR (truncated): truncated 5' long terminal repeat (LTR) from HIV-1
   3115..3240    +  misc_feature   HIV-1 Ψ: packaging signal of human immunodeficiency virus type 1
   3224..3587    +  CDS            HIV-1 gag (fragment): gag protein from human immunodeficiency virus 1; gag
   3682..4018    +  ncRNA          RRE: Accession: RF00036 - HIV Rev response element
   4343..4443    +  CDS            Rev (fragment): human immunodeficiency virus 1 (HIV-1) Rev protein; rev; enhances nuclear export of unspliced and incompletely spliced viral mRNAs
   4462..4579    +  misc_feature   cPPT/CTS: central polypurine tract and central termination sequence of HIV-1
   4599..4622    -  misc_feature   MCS (fragment): pBluescript multiple cloning site
   4626..5136    +  promoter       hPGK promoter: human phosphoglycerate kinase 1 promoter
   5145..6317    +  CDS            Pax5: PAX5_MOUSE - Also known as Pax-5. Experimental evidence at protein level: Swiss-Prot protein existence level 1. Transcription factor that plays an essential role in commitment of lymphoid progenitors to the B-lymphocyte lineage (PubMed:9042861). Fulfills a dual role by repressing B-lineage inappropriate genes and simultaneously activating B-lineage-specific genes (PubMed:16546096). In turn, regulates cell adhesion and migration, induces V(H)-to-D(H)J(H) recombination, facilitates pre-B- cell receptor signaling and promotes development to the mature B-cell stage (PubMed:9042861, PubMed:16546096
   6327..6873    +  misc_feature   WPRE (fragment): woodchuck hepatitis virus posttranscriptional regulatory element
   6888..6956    +  CDS            nef (fragment): NEF_HV1Z2 - Experimental evidence at protein level: Swiss-Prot protein existence level 1. Extracellular Nef protein targets CD4(+) T-lymphocytes for apoptosis by interacting with CXCR4 surface receptors. From Human immunodeficiency virus type 1 group M subtype D (isolate Z2/CDC-Z34) (HIV-1).
   6958..7191    +  LTR            3' LTR (ΔU3): self-inactivating 3' long terminal repeat (LTR) from HIV-1
   7263..7384    +  polyA_signal   SV40 poly(A) signal: SV40 polyadenylation signal
   7403..7538    +  rep_origin     SV40 ori: SV40 origin of replication
   7571..7589    -  promoter       T7 promoter: promoter for bacteriophage T7 RNA polymerase
   7597..7752    +  CDS            lacZα (fragment): LacZα fragment of β-galactosidase; lacZ fragment
   7760..8215    +  rep_origin     f1 ori (sequence partly withheld): f1 bacteriophage origin of replication; arrow indicates direction of (+) strand synthesis
>Addgene plasmid #35003 | Pax5 | depositor full sequence | sequence record 42522 | Pax5 sequence 8217 bps
CAGGTGGCACTTTTCGGGGAAATGTGCGCGGAACCCCTATTTGTTTATTTTTCTAAATACATTCAAATAT
GTATCCGCTCATGAGACAATAACCCTGATAAATGCTTCAATAATATTGAAAAAGGAAGAGTATGAGTATT
CAACATTTCCGTGTCGCCCTTATTCCCTTTTTTGCGGCATTTTGCCTTCCTGTTTTTGCTCACCCAGAAA
CGCTGGTGAAAGTAAAAGATGCTGAAGATCAGTTGGGTGCACGAGTGGGTTACATCGAACTGGATCTCAA
CAGCGGTAAGATCCTTGAGAGTTTTCGCCCCGAAGAACGTTTTCCAATGATGAGCACTTTTAAAGTTCTG
CTATGTGGCGCGGTATTATCCCGTATTGACGCCGGGCAAGAGCAACTCGGTCGCCGCATACACTATTCTC
AGAATGACTTGGTTGAGTACTCACCAGTCACAGAAAAGCATCTTACGGATGGCATGACAGTAAGAGAATT
ATGCAGTGCTGCCATAACCATGAGTGATAACACTGCGGCCAACTTACTTCTGACAACGATCGGAGGACCG
AAGGAGCTAACCGCTTTTTTGCACAACATGGGGGATCATGTAACTCGCCTTGATCGTTGGGAACCGGAGC
TGAATGAAGCCATACCAAACGACGAGCGTGACACCACGATGCCTGTAGCAATGGCAACAACGTTGCGCAA
ACTATTAACTGGCGAACTACTTACTCTAGCTTCCCGGCAACAATTAATAGACTGGATGGAGGCGGATAAA
GTTGCAGGACCACTTCTGCGCTCGGCCCTTCCGGCTGGCTGGTTTATTGCTGATAAATCTGGAGCCGGTG
AGCGTGGGTCTCGCGGTATCATTGCAGCACTGGGGCCAGATGGTAAGCCCTCCCGTATCGTAGTTATCTA
CACGACGGGGAGTCAGGCAACTATGGATGAACGAAATAGACAGATCGCTGAGATAGGTGCCTCACTGATT
AAGCATTGGTAACTGTCAGACCAAGTTTACTCATATATACTTTAGATTGATTTAAAACTTCATTTTTAAT
TTAAAAGGATCTAGGTGAAGATCCTTTTTGATAATCTCATGACCAAAATCCCTTAACGTGAGTTTTCGTT
CCACTGAGCGTCAGACCCCGTAGAAAAGATCAAAGGATCTTCTTGAGATCCTTTTTTTCTGCGCGTAATC
TGCTGCTTGCAAACAAAAAAACCACCGCTACCAGCGGTGGTTTGTTTGCCGGATCAAGAGCTACCAACTC
TTTTTCCGAAGGTAACTGGCTTCAGCAGAGCGCAGATACCAAATACTGTCCTTCTAGTGTAGCCGTAGTT
AGGCCACCACTTCAAGAACTCTGTAGCACCGCCTACATACCTCGCTCTGCTAATCCTGTTACCAGTGGCT
GCTGCCAGTGGCGATAAGTCGTGTCTTACCGGGTTGGACTCAAGACGATAGTTACCGGATAAGGCGCAGC
GGTCGGGCTGAACGGGGGGTTCGTGCACACAGCCCAGCTTGGAGCGAACGACCTACACCGAACTGAGATA
CCTACAGCGTGAGCTATGAGAAAGCGCCACGCTTCCCGAAGGGAGAAAGGCGGACAGGTATCCGGTAAGC
GGCAGGGTCGGAACAGGAGAGCGCACGAGGGAGCTTCCAGGGGGAAACGCCTGGTATCTTTATAGTCCTG
TCGGGTTTCGCCACCTCTGACTTGAGCGTCGATTTTTGTGATGCTCGTCAGGGGGGCGGAGCCTATGGAA
AAACGCCAGCAACGCGGCCTTTTTACGGTTCCTGGCCTTTTGCTGGCCTTTTGCTCACATGTTCTTTCCT
GCGTTATCCCCTGATTCTGTGGATAACCGTATTACCGCCTTTGAGTGAGCTGATACCGCTCGCCGCAGCC
GAACGACCGAGCGCAGCGAGTCAGTGAGCGAGGAAGCGGAAGAGCGCCCAATACGCAAACCGCCTCTCCC
CGCGCGTTGGCCGATTCATTAATGCAGCTGGCACGACAGGTTTCCCGACTGGAAAGCGGGCAGTGAGCGC
AACGCAATTAATGTGAGTTAGCTCACTCATTAGGCACCCCAGGCTTTACACTTTATGCTTCCGGCTCGTA
TGTTGTGTGGAATTGTGAGCGGATAACAATTTCACACAGGAAACAGCTATGACCATGATTACGCCAAGCG
CGCAATTAACCCTCACTAAAGGGAACAAAAGCTGGAGCTGCAAGCTTGGCCATTGCATACGTTGTATCCA
TATCATAATATGTACATTTATATTGGCTCATGTCCAACATTACCGCCATGTTGACATTGATTATTGACTA
GTTATTAATAGTAATCAATTACGGGGTCATTAGTTCATAGCCCATATATGGAGTTCCGCGTTACATAACT
TACGGTAAATGGCCCGCCTGGCTGACCGCCCAACGACCCCCGCCCATTGACGTCAATAATGACGTATGTT
CCCATAGTAACGCCAATAGGGACTTTCCATTGACGTCAATGGGTGGAGTATTTACGGTAAACTGCCCACT
TGGCAGTACATCAAGTGTATCATATGCCAAGTACGCCCCCTATTGACGTCAATGACGGTAAATGGCCCGC
CTGGCATTATGCCCAGTACATGACCTTATGGGACTTTCCTACTTGGCAGTACATCTACGTATTAGTCATC
GCTATTACCATGGTGATGCGGTTTTGGCAGTACATCAATGGGCGTGGATAGCGGTTTGACTCACGGGGAT
TTCCAAGTCTCCACCCCATTGACGTCAATGGGAGTTTGTTTTGGCACCAAAATCAACGGGACTTTCCAAA
ATGTCGTAACAACTCCGCCCCATTGACGCAAATGGGCGGTAGGCGTGTACGGTGGGAGGTCTATATAAGC
AGAGCTCGTTTAGTGAACCGGGGTCTCTCTGGTTAGACCAGATCTGAGCCTGGGAGCTCTCTGGCTAACT
AGGGAACCCACTGCTTAAGCCTCAATAAAGCTTGCCTTGAGTGCTTCAAGTAGTGTGTGCCCGTCTGTTG
TGTGACTCTGGTAACTAGAGATCCCTCAGACCCTTTTAGTCAGTGTGGAAAATCTCTAGCAGTGGCGCCC
GAACAGGGACCTGAAAGCGAAAGGGAAACCAGAGCTCTCTCGACGCAGGACTCGGCTTGCTGAAGCGCGC
ACGGCAAGAGGCGAGGGGCGGCGACTGGTGAGTACGCCAAAAATTTTGACTAGCGGAGGCTAGAAGGAGA
GAGATGGGTGCGAGAGCGTCAGTATTAAGCGGGGGAGAATTAGATCGCGATGGGAAAAAATTCGGTTAAG
GCCAGGGGGAAAGAAAAAATATAAATTAAAACATATAGTATGGGCAAGCAGGGAGCTAGAACGATTCGCA
GTTAATCCTGGCCTGTTAGAAACATCAGAAGGCTGTAGACAAATACTGGGACAGCTACAACCATCCCTTC
AGACAGGATCAGAAGAACTTAGATCATTATATAATACAGTAGCAACCCTCTATTGTGTGCATCAAAGGAT
AGAGATAAAAGACACCAAGGAAGCTTTAGACAAGATAGAGGAAGAGCAAAACAAAAGTAAGACCACCGCA
CAGCAAGCGGCCGCTGATCTTCAGACCTGGAGGAGGAGATATGAGGGACAATTGGAGAAGTGAATTATAT
AAATATAAAGTAGTAAAAATTGAACCATTAGGAGTAGCACCCACCAAGGCAAAGAGAAGAGTGGTGCAGA
GAGAAAAAAGAGCAGTGGGAATAGGAGCTTTGTTCCTTGGGTTCTTGGGAGCAGCAGGAAGCACTATGGG
CGCAGCCTCAATGACGCTGACGGTACAGGCCAGACAATTATTGTCTGGTATAGTGCAGCAGCAGAACAAT
TTGCTGAGGGCTATTGAGGCGCAACAGCATCTGTTGCAACTCACAGTCTGGGGCATCAAGCAGCTCCAGG
CAAGAATCCTGGCTGTGGAAAGATACCTAAAGGATCAACAGCTCCTGGGGATTTGGGGTTGCTCTGGAAA
ACTCATTTGCACCACTGCTGTGCCTTGGAATGCTAGTTGGAGTAATAAATCTCTGGAACAGATTTGGAAT
CACACGACCTGGATGGAGTGGGACAGAGAAATTAACAATTACACAAGCTTAATACACTCCTTAATTGAAG
AATCGCAAAACCAGCAAGAAAAGAATGAACAAGAATTATTGGAATTAGATAAATGGGCAAGTTTGTGGAA
TTGGTTTAACATAACAAATTGGCTGTGGTATATAAAATTATTCATAATGATAGTAGGAGGCTTGGTAGGT
TTAAGAATAGTTTTTGCTGTACTTTCTATAGTGAATAGAGTTAGGCAGGGATATTCACCATTATCGTTTC
AGACCCACCTCCCAACCCCGAGGGGACCCGACAGGCCCGAAGGAATAGAAGAAGAAGGTGGAGAGAGAGA
CAGAGACAGATCCATTCGATTAGTGAACGGATCTCGACGGTATCGGTTAACTTTTAAAAGAAAAGGGGGG
ATTGGGGGGTACAGTGCAGGGGAAAGAATAGTAGACATAATAGCAACAGACATACAAACTAAAGAATTAC
AAAAACAAATTACAAAAATTCAAAATTTTATCGATCACGAGACTAGCCTCGAGAAGCTTGATATCGAATT
CCCACGGGGTTGGGGTTGCGCCTTTTCCAAGGCAGCCCTGGGTTTGCGCAGGGACGCGGCTGCTCTGGGC
GTGGTTCCGGGAAACGCAGCGGCGCCGACCCTGGGTCTCGCACATTCTTCACGTCCGTTCGCAGCGTCAC
CCGGATCTTCGCCGCTACCCTTGTGGGCCCCCCGGCGACGCTTCCTGCTCCGCCCCTAAGTCGGGAAGGT
TCCTTGCGGTTCGCGGCGTGCCGGACGTGACAAACGGAAGCCGCACGTCTCACTAGTACCCTCGCAGACG
GACAGCGCCAGGGAGCAATGGCAGCGCGCCGACCGCGATGGGCTGTGGCCAATAGCGGCTGCTCAGCGGG
GCGCGCCGAGAGCAGCGGCCGGGAAGGGGCGGTGCGGGAGGCGGGGTGTGGGGCGGTAGTGTGGGCCCTG
TTCCTGCCCGCGCGGTGTTCCGCATTCTGCAAGCCTCCGGAGCGCACGTCGGCAGTCGGCTCCCTCGTTG
ACCGAATCACCGACCTCTCTCCCCAGGGGGATCCATGGATTTAGAGAAAAATTACCCGACTCCTCGGACC
ATCAGGACAGGACATGGAGGAGTGAATCAGCTTGGGGGGGTTTTTGTGAATGGACGGCCACTCCCAGATG
TAGTCCGCCAAAGGATAGTGGAACTTGCCCATCAAGGTGTCAGGCCCTGCGACATCTCCAGGCAGCTTCG
GGTCAGCCATGGTTGTGTCAGCAAAATTCTTGGCAGGTATTATGAGACAGGAAGCATCAAGCCGGGGGTG
ATTGGAGGATCCAAACCAAAGGTTGCCACTCCCAAAGTGGTGGAAAAAATCGCTGAGTACAAACGCCAAA
ACCCTACCATGTTTGCCTGGGAGATCAGGGACCGGCTGTTGGCAGAGCGAGTCTGTGACAATGACACTGT
GCCCAGCGTCAGCTCCATCAACAGGATCATTCGGACAAAAGTACAGCAGCCCCCCAATCAGCCGGTCCCA
GCTTCCAGTCACAGCATAGTGTCTACAGGCTCCGTGACGCAGGTGTCATCGGTGAGCACCGACTCCGCGG
GCTCCTCATACTCCATCAGTGGCATCCTGGGCATCACGTCCCCCAGTGCCGACACCAACAAACGCAAGAG
GGATGAAGGTATTCAGGAGTCTCCAGTGCCGAATGGCCACTCACTTCCGGGCCGGGACTTCCTCCGGAAG
CAGATGCGGGGAGACCTGTTCACACAGCAGCAGCTGGAGGTGCTGGACCGCGTGTTTGAGAGACAGCACT
ACTCTGACATCTTCACCACCACGGAACCCATCAAGCCAGAACAGACCACAGAGTATTCAGCCATGGCTTC
ACTGGCTGGAGGCCTGGATGACATGAAAGCCAACTTGACGAGCCCCACCCCCGCTGACATCGGGAGCAGC
GTTCCAGGCCCACAGTCCTACCCTATTGTCACAGGCCGAGACTTGGCGAGCACAACCCTCCCGGGGTACC
CTCCACACGTCCCCCCCGCTGGACAGGGCAGCTACTCTGCACCGACGCTGACAGGGATGGTGCCTGGGAG
TGAATTTTCTGGAAGTCCCTACAGCCACCCTCAGTATTCTTCCTACAATGATTCTTGGAGGTTCCCCAAC
CCAGGGCTGCTTGGCTCCCCATACTATTACAGCCCTGCAGCCCGAGGAGCGGCCCCACCGGCCGCAGCCA
CCGCCTATGACCGTCACTGAGTCGACAATCAACCTCTGGATTACAAAATTTGTGAAAGATTGACTGGTAT
TCTTAACTATGTTGCTCCTTTTACGCTATGTGGATACGCTGCTTTAATGCCTTTGTATCATGCTATTGCT
TCCCGTATGGCTTTCATTTTCTCCTCCTTGTATAAATCCTGGTTGCTGTCTCTTTATGAGGAGTTGTGGC
CCGTTGTCAGGCAACGTGGCGTGGTGTGCACTGTGTTTGCTGACGCAACCCCCACTGGTTGGGGCATTGC
CACCACCTGTCAGCTCCTTTCCGGGACTTTCGCTTTCCCCCTCCCTATTGCCACGGCGGAACTCATCGCC
GCCTGCCTTGCCCGCTGCTGGACAGGGGCTCGGCTGTTGGGCACTGACAATTCCGTGGTGTTGTCGGGGA
AGCTGACGTCCTTTCCATGGCTGCTCGCCTGTGTTGCCACCTGGATTCTGCGCGGGACGTCCTTCTGCTA
CGTCCCTTCGGCCCTCAATCCAGCGGACCTTCCTTCCCGCGGCCTGCTGCCGGCTCTAGAGCCTCTTCCG
CGTCTTCGCCTTCCCGGGTCGAGCTCGGTACCTTTAAGACCAATGACTTACAAGGCAGCTGTAGATCTTA
GCCACTTTTTAAAAGAAAAGGGGGGACTGGAAGGGCTAATTCACTCCCAACGAAGACAAGATCTGCTTTT
TGCTTGTACTGGGTCTCTCTGGTTAGACCAGATCTGAGCCTGGGAGCTCTCTGGCTAACTAGGGAACCCA
CTGCTTAAGCCTCAATAAAGCTTGCCTTGAGTGCTTCAAGTAGTGTGTGCCCGTCTGTTGTGTGACTCTG
GTAACTAGAGATCCCTCAGACCCTTTTAGTCAGTGTGGAAAATCTCTAGCAGTAGTAGTTCATGTCATCT
TATTATTCAGTATTTATAACTTGCAAAGAAATGAATATCAGAGAGTGAGAGGAACTTGTTTATTGCAGCT
TATAATGGTTACAAATAAAGCAATAGCATCACAAATTTCACAAATAAAGCATTTTTTTCACTGCATTCTA
GTTGTGGTTTGTCCAAACTCATCAATGTATCTTATCATGTCTGGCTCTAGCTATCCCGCCCCTAACTCCG
CCCAGTTCCGCCCATTCTCCGCCCCATGGCTGACTAATTTTTTTTATTTATGCAGAGGCCGAGGCCGCCT
CGGCCTCTGAGCTATTCCAGAAGTAGTGAGGAGGCTTTTTTGGAGGCCTAGGCTTTTGCGTCGAGACGTA
CCCAATTCGCCCTATAGTGAGTCGTATTACGCGCGCTCACTGGCCGTCGTTTTACAACGTCGTGACTGGG
AAAACCCTGGCGTTACCCAACTTAATCGCCTTGCAGCACATCCCCCTTTCGCCAGCTGGCGTAATAGCGA
AGAGGCCCGCACCGATCGCCCTTCCCAACAGTTGCGCAGCCTGAATGGCGAATGGCGCG
[124 nt withheld, positions 7760-7883]
C
[91 nt withheld, positions 7885-7975]
A
[49 nt withheld, positions 7977-8025]
CCTTTGACGTTGGAGTCCACGTTCTTT
[37 nt withheld, positions 8053-8089]
ACCCTATCTCGGTCTATTCTTTTGATTTATAAGGGATTTTGCCGATTTCGGCCTATTGGTTAAAAAATGA
GCTGATTTAACAAAAATTTAACGCGAATTTTAACAAAATATTAACGTTTACAATTTCC
