>Addgene plasmid #35003 | Pax5 | addgene partial sequence | sequence record 43883 | WPRE-R 5'-CATAGCGTAAAAGGAGCAACA-3'
TAATCCAGAGGTTGATTGTCGACTCAGTGACGGTCATAGGCGGTGGCTGCGGCCGGTGGGGCCGCTCCTC
GGGCTGCAGGGCTGTAATAGTATGGGGAGCCAAGCAGCCCTGGGTTGGGGAACCTCCAAGAATCATTGTA
GGAAGAATACTGAGGGTGGCTGTAGGGACTTCCAGAAAATTCACTCCCAGGCACCATCCCTGTCAGCGTC
GGTGCAGAGTAGCTGCCCTGTCCAGCGGGGGGGACGTGTGGAGGGTACCCCGGGAGGGTTGTGCTCGCCA
AGTCTCGGCCTGTGACAATAGGGTAGGACTGTGGGCCTGGAACGCTGCTCCCGATGTCAGCGGGGGTGGG
GCTCGTCAAGTTGGCTTTCATGTCATCCAGGCCTCCAGCCAGTGAAGCCATGGCTGAATACTCTGTGGTC
TGTTCTGGCTTGATGGGTTCCGTGGTGGTGAAGATGTCAGAGTAGTGCTGTCTCTCAAACACGCGGTCCA
GCACCTCCAGCTGCTGCTGTGTGAACAGGTCTCCCCGCATCTGCTTCCGGAGGAAGTCCCGGCCCGGAAG
TGAGTGGCCATTCGGCACTGGAGACTCCTGAATACCTTCATCCCTCTTGCGTTTGTTGGTGTCGGCACTG
GGGGACGTGATGCCCAGGATGCCACTGATGGAGTATGAGGAGCCCGCGGAGTCGGTGCTCACCGATGACA
CCTGCGTCACGGAGCCTGTAGACACTATGCTGTGACTGGA
